Addgene plasmid #220819: pT7-NSP1RRV
Purpose: Express the Rotavirus RRV NSP1 protein
Depositing lab: Alex Borodavka. Depositing organization: University of Cambridge.
Backbone
  Vector backbone: pT7
  Vector type: Other
Growth in bacteria
  Bacterial resistance: Ampicillin, 100 μg/mL
  Growth temperature: 37°C
  Growth strain: DH5alpha
  Copy number: High Copy
Gene/Insert
  Gene/Insert name: Rotavirus RRV NSP1
  Species: Rotavirus RRV
  Cloning method: Restriction Enzyme; 5′ cloning site Unknown (unknown if destroyed)
Terms and licenses: Academic/Nonprofit Terms; Industry Terms: Not Available to Industry
How to cite: pT7-NSP1RRV was a gift from Alex Borodavka (Addgene plasmid # 220819 ; http://n2t.net/addgene:220819 ; RRID:Addgene_220819)
