[The description below was written by a language model from this plasmid's Addgene catalogue record and pLannotate feature annotations shown in this document.]
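Description:
pT7-NSP1RRV is a 4,686-nt bacterial plasmid built on a pT7 backbone that carries the NSP1 gene of rhesus rotavirus (RRV, a simian Rotavirus A strain) under control of a bacteriophage T7 promoter. It is propagated in E. coli as a high-copy plasmid through a ColE1/pUC-type origin and selected with ampicillin via the β-lactamase gene and its native promoter. Short fragments annotated as rop, bom, the tetracycline resistance gene, lacI and a pUC multiple cloning site appear to be non-functional remnants of pBR322-type ancestry. An SP6 promoter also lies near the cassette, but the record assigns it no role.

The payload is arranged on the minus strand as T7 promoter, NSP1 coding sequence, hepatitis delta virus (HDV) ribozyme and T7 terminator. The coding sequence is about 1.5 kb and matches the Swiss-Prot entry for RRV NSP1. Stretches of unannotated sequence separate it from the promoter on one side and the ribozyme on the other, which would be consistent with viral untranslated regions, although the record does not say so. In this layout, T7 RNA polymerase starts transcription just upstream of the viral sequence, and the self-cleaving ribozyme trims the transcript to a defined 3′ end. This design is commonly used to make authentic viral-like RNA segments, for example in plasmid-based rotavirus reverse genetics. A small fragment annotated as a T7 gene 10-derived solubility tag sits between the ribozyme and the terminator, and it is probably an incidental match.

The stated purpose is to express RRV NSP1, a viral antagonist of innate immunity that promotes degradation of interferon regulatory factors and interacts with cullin RING ligase components. No epitope tags or reporters are annotated. Expression requires a source of T7 RNA polymerase, and the record does not specify the host system.
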