Features (pLannotate 1.2.2; 14 found; start..end, strand, type, name):
    182..770     -  rep_origin     ori: high-copy-number ColE1/pMB1/pBR322/pUC origin of replication
    941..1801    -  CDS            AmpR: β-lactamase; bla; confers resistance to ampicillin, carbenicillin, and related antibiotics
   1802..1906    -  promoter       AmpR promoter: bla
   2001..2036    +  CDS            rop (fragment): Rop protein, which maintains plasmids at low copy number; rop
   2138..2186    +  misc_feature   bom (fragment): basis of mobility region from pBR322
   2187..2462    -  CDS            TcR (fragment): tetracycline efflux protein; tet; confers resistance to tetracycline
   2690..2708    +  promoter       SP6 promoter: promoter for bacteriophage SP6 RNA polymerase
   2713..2747    -  misc_feature   MCS (fragment): pUC18/19 multiple cloning site
   2776..2823    -  terminator     T7 terminator: transcription terminator for bacteriophage T7 RNA polymerase
   2831..2880    -  CDS            SET1 (fragment): solubility-enhancement tag derived from T7 phage gene 10B
   2893..2984    -  ncRNA          HDV ribozyme: Accession: RF00094 - Hepatitis delta virus ribozyme
   3084..4565    -  CDS            NSP1_ROTRH: Experimental evidence at transcript level: Swiss-Prot protein existence level 2. Plays a role in the inhibition of host innate immunity by inducing the degradation of key host factors required to activate interferon production such as IRF3, IRF5 or IRF7. Associates with components of cullin RING ligases (CRLs) including CUL1 or CUL3, which are essential multisubunit ubiquitination complexes, to modulate their activities. From Rotavirus A (strain RVA/Monkey/United States/RRV/1975/G3P5B[3]) (RV-A).
   4594..4612    -  promoter       T7 promoter: promoter for bacteriophage T7 RNA polymerase
   4632..4685    -  CDS            lacI (fragment): lac repressor; lacI; The lac repressor binds to the lac operator to inhibit transcription in E. coli. This inhibition can be relieved by adding lactose or isopropyl-β-D-thiogalactopyranoside (IPTG).
>Addgene plasmid #220819 | pT7-NSP1RRV | addgene full sequence | sequence record 443933 | Addgene NGS Result
CTTCCGCTTCCTCGCTCACTGACTCGCTGCGCTCGGTCGTTCGGCTGCGGCGAGCGGTATCAGCTCACTC
AAAGGCGGTAATACGGTTATCCACAGAATCAGGGGATAACGCAGGAAAGAACATGTGAGCAAAAGGCCAG
CAAAAGGCCAGGAACCGTAAAAAGGCCGCGTTGCTGGCGTTTTTCCATAGGCTCCGCCCCCCTGACGAGC
ATCACAAAAATCGACGCTCAAGTCAGAGGTGGCGAAACCCGACAGGACTATAAAGATACCAGGCGTTTCC
CCCTGGAAGCTCCCTCGTGCGCTCTCCTGTTCCGACCCTGCCGCTTACCGGATACCTGTCCGCCTTTCTC
CCTTCGGGAAGCGTGGCGCTTTCTCATAGCTCACGCTGTAGGTATCTCAGTTCGGTGTAGGTCGTTCGCT
CCAAGCTGGGCTGTGTGCACGAACCCCCCGTTCAGCCCGACCGCTGCGCCTTATCCGGTAACTATCGTCT
TGAGTCCAACCCGGTAAGACACGACTTATCGCCACTGGCAGCAGCCACTGGTAACAGGATTAGCAGAGCG
AGGTATGTAGGCGGTGCTACAGAGTTCTTGAAGTGGTGGCCTAACTACGGCTACACTAGAAGAACAGTAT
TTGGTATCTGCGCTCTGCTGAAGCCAGTTACCTTCGGAAAAAGAGTTGGTAGCTCTTGATCCGGCAAACA
AACCACCGCTGGTAGCGGTGGTTTTTTTGTTTGCAAGCAGCAGATTACGCGCAGAAAAAAAGGATCTCAA
GAAGATCCTTTGATCTTTTCTACGGGGTCTGACGCTCAGTGGAACGAAAACTCACGTTAAGGGATTTTGG
TCATGAGATTATCAAAAAGGATCTTCACCTAGATCCTTTTAAATTAAAAATGAAGTTTTAAATCAATCTA
AAGTATATATGAGTAAACTTGGTCTGACAGTTACCAATGCTTAATCAGTGAGGCACCTATCTCAGCGATC
TGTCTATTTCGTTCATCCATAGTTGCCTGACTCCCCGTCGTGTAGATAACTACGATACGGGAGGGCTTAC
CATCTGGCCCCAGTGCTGCAATGATACCGCGAGACCCACGCTCACCGGCTCCAGATTTATCAGCAATAAA
CCAGCCAGCCGGAAGGGCCGAGCGCAGAAGTGGTCCTGCAACTTTATCCGCCTCCATCCAGTCTATTAAT
TGTTGCCGGGAAGCTAGAGTAAGTAGTTCGCCAGTTAATAGTTTGCGCAACGTTGTTGCCATTGCTACAG
GCATCGTGGTGTCACGCTCGTCGTTTGGTATGGCTTCATTCAGCTCCGGTTCCCAACGATCAAGGCGAGT
TACATGATCCCCCATGTTGTGCAAAAAAGCGGTTAGCTCCTTCGGTCCTCCGATCGTTGTCAGAAGTAAG
TTGGCCGCAGTGTTATCACTCATGGTTATGGCAGCACTGCATAATTCTCTTACTGTCATGCCATCCGTAA
GATGCTTTTCTGTGACTGGTGAGTACTCAACCAAGTCATTCTGAGAATAGTGTATGCGGCGACCGAGTTG
CTCTTGCCCGGCGTCAATACGGGATAATACCGCGCCACATAGCAGAACTTTAAAAGTGCTCATCATTGGA
AAACGTTCTTCGGGGCGAAAACTCTCAAGGATCTTACCGCTGTTGAGATCCAGTTCGATGTAACCCACTC
GTGCACCCAACTGATCTTCAGCATCTTTTACTTTCACCAGCGTTTCTGGGTGAGCAAAAACAGGAAGGCA
AAATGCCGCAAAAAAGGGAATAAGGGCGACACGGAAATGTTGAATACTCATACTCTTCCTTTTTCAATAT
TATTGAAGCATTTATCAGGGTTATTGTCTCATGAGCGGATACATATTTGAATGTATTTAGAAAAATAAAC
AAATAGGGGTTCCGCGCACATTTCCCCGAAAAGTGCCACCTGACGTCTAAGAAACCATTATTATCATGAC
ATTAACCTATAAAAATAGGCGTATCACGAGGCCCTTTCGTCTCGCGCGTTTCGGTGATGACGGTGAAAAC
CTCTGACACATGCAGCTCCCGGAGACGGTCACAGCTTGTCTGTAAGCGGATGCCGGGAGCAGACAAGCCC
GTCAGGGCGCGTCAGCGGGTGTTGGCGGGTGTCGGGGCTGGCTTAACTATGCGGCATCAGAGCAGATTGT
ACTGAGAGTGCACCATTCGACGCTCTCCCTTATGCGACTCCTGCATTAAGAAGCAGCCCAGTAGTAGGTT
GAGGCCGTTGAGCACCGCCGCCGCAAGGAATGGTGCAAGGAGATGGCGCCCAACAGTCCCCCGGCCACGG
GGCCTGCCACCATACCCACGCCGAAACAAGCGCTCATGAGCCCGAAGTGGCGAGCCCGATCTTCCCCATC
GGTGATGTCGGCGATATAGGCGCCAGCAACCGCACCTGTGGCGCCGGTGATGCCGGCCACGATGCGTCCG
GCGTAGAGGATCTGGCTAGCGATGACCCTGCTGATTGGTTCGCTGACCATTTCCGGGTGCGGGACGGCGT
TACCAGAAACTCAGAAGGTTCGTCCAACCAAACCGACTCTGACGGCAGTTTACGAGAGAGATGATAGGGT
CTGCTTCAGTAAGCCAGATGCTACACAATTAGGCTTGTACATATTGTCGTTAGAACGCGGCTACAATTAA
TACATAACCTTATGTATCATACACATACGATTTAGGTGACACTATAGAATACAAGCTTGCATGCCTGCAG
GTCGACTCTAGAGGATCTCGATCCGGATATAGTTCCTCCTTTCAGCAAAAAACCCCTCAAGACCCGTTTA
GAGGCCCCAAGGGGTTATGCTAGTTATTGCTCAGCGGTGGCAGCAGCCAACTCAGCTTCCTTTCGGGCTT
TGTTAGCAGCCGGATCCTTTTTTTTGAGCTCTCCCTTAGCCATCCGAGTGGACGACGTCCTCCTTCGGAT
GCCCAGGTCGGACCGCGAGGAGGTGGAGATGCCATGCCGACCCGGTTCACAGTATTTTGCCAGCTAGGCG
CTACTCTAGTCTGGACGGTCTTGTGATGGCTAAATACTGTATAATTAGATAGTGACATAATTGCGGCCGC
TTAGTCGTCATCTTCAGAGTCCGAGATCAGAAGCTCATATTCTTCAGATAGTTTTCCTTCTTCTTCCAAT
TTAACCAATGCATCAGTCTGTTCAGTGCATAACGGCAAGTGATCTAATTCAGCAACATCACACCATTGGT
TCACAATCCCTTTAATTATAGAATTGAACTGATTCAATGTGAAAGTAAATGGAAGAGCCTCGGTTTCCAG
TATCATTTTAATGTGCATATATAATGCGATATCTATTTGCCAACAGAACTTTATTACCTGCTGTTCATTT
ACTTGCACTGGATTCATTGTATTAAACAATTTCTCAACAGTTTGATCAATATATTCAGTAATTGAATGCC
AAAGTATATCTTTAACTAATGGATAAGCTTTTTCAATTGAACTACAATGTCCTACATTAACATTACTTTT
ATAGCAAGATTGGATAAAGCTTAAAAGTTCATTGTACATTGATTCCATCTTCCAATCCATGTCTCTGAAT
GCATATTTTACATTACACCATTTACATTTAGAAATTTTTGATGCTGGTTGCCAATGATTTGATGAGATGT
AATTTGGTTTGCAGTGATGTCCAAGTTCAAAAATGTCAGCTTTTATTCTCCCCAAATTTAAATCATGTGT
TTCAAATTGTTTTAATGATGATGTTGATAATGCGGCAAGTATTTTATCTTTATCATTAATCAGATCATGA
TGTAAATCAGTTTGAGAATCCCAGGTGAATTCAGTAAGATTCCTAAGAACTATGCGACTTTTAGTCTTGT
ACTTATTAATCAAATTCTGTTTGGAGAAATCTGAGTAATAGATTCGTTTTAGCTTCATTGAAGGAAGTCT
ACTTAATTTGAAGTATTTGTTTGCATAGATGGATTGTAAATTATCTGGAAGAGAACTCATCCTTTCAAAG
TTTACTTGATCTAACAATAGTTTATCATATAAATCAATGCAATTTACAAGTCTATATGGCAAATCTATGC
ATGGTGATGATCCTTCATAAAATCCAAAAACATAAACATCCCTTGAGTGAAACTTGAAAACTGCAGCATT
TAAAGTAATTGGAAGCAGTAGCTGATTATACCATGATTTGTCAAACTCATTTCTACATTTCCTCTGTTTT
ATTGTTTTTTTAAATTTATTGATAACCCCATGATTAATTGGAAATAGTAATTCATATAAATTAATAATGC
ATTGTAATTTTTCCTTCGTTATTGGAGATTCAAAAGTTCTTAATTTTAAAAGATGTGGTTCATTGTCCAA
GAAGCAACGTTTGTTTTGGATGCACCACTGACAAACATGAGCTAGCGAACATCCGTGACAAAAAGTCAAT
CCAGTTAATTGACAACACTCAATGCACCACCCTTTAATTTTAATTTTATTCGAAGAGACTGGAGTCCATA
CTGAATTTGCTCCAATTCTCAGCAATTCTCTGTTTAGTTTTGTAACCCTTCTATAATGAAAGCAAGCATC
CTTAAAGGTTGCCATGGCTAACACAAGACTTTTCAAAAAAAAGCCTATAGTGAGTCGTATTAACCCGGGA
TCGATATCCCCCTGCATTAATGAATCGGCCAACGCGCGGGGAGAGGCGGTTTGCGTATTGGGCGCT
